Addgene plasmid #146409: pRSFDuetG-HsDCP1a_539-582 (MCSII)-mut2_G
Purpose: Bacterial Expression of HsDCP1a_539-582-mut2
Depositing lab: Elisa Izaurralde. Depositing organization: Max Planck Institute for Developmental Biology. Publication: DCP1 forms asymmetric trimers to assemble into active mRNA decapping complexes in metazoa. Tritschler F, Braun JE, Motz C, Igreja C, Haas G, Truffault V, Izaurralde E, Weichenrieder O. Proc Natl Acad Sci U S A. 2009 Dec 22. 106(51):21591-6. 10.1073/pnas.0909871106 PubMed 19966221.
Backbone
  Vector backbone: Unknown
  Vector type: Bacterial Expression
Growth in bacteria
  Bacterial resistance: Kanamycin, 50 μg/mL
  Growth temperature: 37°C
  Growth strain: DH5alpha
  Copy number: Low Copy
Gene/Insert
  Gene/Insert name: HsDCP1a_539-582-mut2
  Species: H. sapiens (human)
  Mutation: one silent mutation T1716G compared to the sequence given by NCBI: AY146651.1.
  Entrez Gene: DCP1A (a.k.a. HSA275986, Nbla00360, SMAD4IP1, SMIF)
  Cloning method: Unknown
Terms and licenses: Academic/Nonprofit Terms; Industry Terms: Not Available to Industry
Depositor comments: Plasmids from this collection were made available to the research community and donated after the lab closed. Please note that the sequence provided by the depositing laboratory may be theoretical/predicted or based on Sanger sequencing results. There may be discrepancies between sequencing results obtained by Addgene and the depositor sequence. If an Addgene verified sequence is not available, please contact before placing your order to request that our lab fully sequence the plasmid.
How to cite: pRSFDuetG-HsDCP1a_539-582 (MCSII)-mut2_G was a gift from Elisa Izaurralde (Addgene plasmid # 146409 ; http://n2t.net/addgene:146409 ; RRID:Addgene_146409)
