[The description below was written by a language model from this plasmid's Addgene catalogue record and pLannotate feature annotations shown in this document.]
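Description:
pRSFDuetG-HsDCP1a_539-582 (MCSII)-mut2_G is a bacterial expression plasmid of about 4.6 kb for producing a short C-terminal fragment of human DCP1A, a component of the mRNA decapping complex, in E. coli. The catalogue lists the backbone as unknown, but the name and annotated features fit a pRSFDuet-type two-cassette vector. It carries the RSF 1030 origin, which lets it coexist with plasmids bearing compatible origins for co-expression work, and a kanamycin resistance gene (aph(3')-Ia) for selection. A lacI gene with its own promoter supplies lac repressor. The short tetracycline-resistance and AmpR-promoter fragments in the annotation appear to be backbone remnants rather than functional markers.

Two T7 promoter/lac operator units are present, so expression depends on a host supplying T7 RNA polymerase and is inducible with IPTG. The first unit, which spans the sequence origin, is followed by a T7 gene 10 ribosome binding site but has no annotated coding sequence, suggesting the first cloning site is empty. The second unit drives a Schistosoma japonicum glutathione S-transferase coding sequence directly followed by the DCP1A fragment (residues 539–582), which indicates an N-terminal GST fusion suited to affinity purification and pull-down assays. The annotation tool matched this fragment to the pig orthologue, but the record gives the species as human. S-tag sequence and a T7 terminator lie downstream; whether the S-tag is translated is not stated. The record notes one silent nucleotide change relative to the reference sequence but does not define the "mut2" substitutions. The associated publication concerns DCP1 trimerization in the assembly of decapping complexes, so this is presumably a mutant used in that analysis.
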