Features (pLannotate 1.2.2; 19 found; start..end, strand, type, name):
      3..27      +  protein_bind   lac operator: The lac repressor binds to the lac operator to inhibit transcription in E. coli. This inhibition can be relieved by adding lactose or isopropyl-β-D-thiogalactopyranoside (IPTG). lac repressor encoded by lacI
     42..64      +  RBS            RBS: efficient ribosome binding site from bacteriophage T7 gene 10 (Olins and Rangwala, 1989)
    244..262     +  promoter       T7 promoter: promoter for bacteriophage T7 RNA polymerase
    263..287     +  protein_bind   lac operator: The lac repressor binds to the lac operator to inhibit transcription in E. coli. This inhibition can be relieved by adding lactose or isopropyl-β-D-thiogalactopyranoside (IPTG). lac repressor encoded by lacI
    333..986     +  CDS            GST26_SCHJA: Experimental evidence at protein level: Swiss-Prot protein existence level 1. GST isoenzymes appear to play a central role in the parasite detoxification system. Other functions are also suspected including a role in increasing the solubility of haematin in the parasite gut. From Schistosoma japonicum (Blood fluke).
    987..1163    +  CDS            DCP1A (fragment): DCP1A_PIG - Also known as SMIF. Experimental evidence at protein level: Swiss-Prot protein existence level 1. Necessary for the degradation of mRNAs, both in normal mRNA turnover and in nonsense-mediated mRNA decay. Removes the 7-methyl guanine cap structure from mRNA molecules, yielding a 5'-phosphorylated mRNA fragment and 7m-GDP. Contributes to the transactivation of target genes after stimulation by TGFB1. From Sus scrofa (Pig).
   1185..1226    +  CDS            S-Tag (fragment): affinity and epitope tag derived from pancreatic ribonuclease A
   1256..1273    +  CDS            SET1 (fragment): solubility-enhancement tag derived from T7 phage gene 10B
   1281..1328    +  terminator     T7 terminator: transcription terminator for bacteriophage T7 RNA polymerase
   1492..1549    +  promoter       AmpR promoter (fragment): bla
   1558..2373    -  CDS            KanR: aminoglycoside phosphotransferase; aph(3')-Ia; confers resistance to kanamycin in bacteria or G418 (Geneticin®) in eukaryotes
   2374..2465    -  promoter       AmpR promoter: bla
   2481..3230    -  rep_origin     RSF ori: Plasmids containing the RSF 1030 origin of replication can be propagated in E. coli cells that contain additional plasmids with compatible origins.
   3313..3377    -  CDS            TcR (fragment): tetracycline efflux protein; tet; confers resistance to tetracycline
   3392..3413    -  protein_bind   CAP binding site: CAP binding activates transcription in the presence of cAMP. E. coli catabolite activator protein
   3426..4508    -  CDS            lacI: lac repressor; lacI; The lac repressor binds to the lac operator to inhibit transcription in E. coli. This inhibition can be relieved by adding lactose or isopropyl-β-D-thiogalactopyranoside (IPTG).
   4509..4586    -  promoter       lacI promoter: lacI
   4594..4629    -  CDS            TcR (fragment): tetracycline efflux protein; tet; confers resistance to tetracycline
   4632..2       +  promoter       T7 promoter (across the origin): promoter for bacteriophage T7 RNA polymerase
>Addgene plasmid #146409 | pRSFDuetG-HsDCP1a_539-582 (MCSII)-mut2_G | depositor full sequence | sequence record 288854 | Full Sequence
GGGGAATTGTGAGCGGATAACAATTCCCCTGTAGAAATAATTTTGTTTAACTTTAATAAGGAGATATACC
ATGGGCAGCAGCCATCACCATCATCACCACAGCGCGGGTCTGGAAGTTCTGTTCCAGGGGCCCCAGGATC
CGAATTCGAGCTCGGCGCGCCTGCAGGTCGACAAGCTTGCGGCCGCATAATGCTTAAGTCGAACAGAAAG
TAATCGTATTGTACACGGCCGCATAATCGAAATTAATACGACTCACTATAGGGGAATTGTGAGCGGATAA
CAATTCCCCATCTTAGTATATTAGTTAAGTATAAGAAGGAGATATACATAATATGTCCCCTATACTAGGT
TATTGGAAAATTAAGGGCCTTGTGCAACCCACTCGACTTCTTTTGGAATATCTTGAAGAAAAATATGAAG
AGCATTTGTATGAGCGCGATGAAGGTGATAAATGGCGAAACAAAAAGTTTGAATTGGGTTTGGAGTTTCC
CAATCTTCCTTATTATATTGATGGTGATGTTAAATTAACACAGTCTATGGCCATCATACGTTATATAGCT
GACAAGCACAACATGTTGGGTGGTTGTCCAAAAGAGCGTGCAGAGATTTCAATGCTTGAAGGAGCGGTTT
TGGATATTAGATACGGTGTTTCGAGAATTGCATATAGTAAAGACTTTGAAACTCTCAAAGTTGATTTTCT
TAGCAAGCTACCTGAAATGCTGAAAATGTTCGAAGATCGTTTATGTCATAAAACATATTTAAATGGTGAT
CATGTAACCCATCCTGACTTCATGTTGTATGACGCTCTTGATGTTGTTTTATACATGGACCCAATGTGCC
TGGATGCGTTCCCAAAATTAGTTTGTTTTAAAAAACGTATTGAAGCTATCCCACAAATTGATAAGTACTT
GAAATCCAGCAAGTATATAGCATGGCCTTTGCAGGGCTGGCAAGCCACGTTTGGTGGTGGCGACCATCCT
CCAAAATCGGATCTGGAAGTTCTGTTCCAGGGGCCCAGTCAGAGAAAGCCTTCCATTATTCTCAGCAAGT
CTCAGCTCCAGGATACATTATCCCATCTACGCAAGAATGATTCCAGCTTCGAAAGTACACTTCATGAAGT
CTACTTGCAGGTGCTGACCAAGAACAAAGACAACCACAACCTATGAGGTACCCTCGAGTCTGGTAAAGAA
ACCGCTGCTGCGAAATTTGAACGCCAGCACATGGACTCGTCTACTAGCGCAGCTTAATTAACCTAGGCTG
CTGCCACCGCTGAGCAATAACTAGCATAACCCCTTGGGGCCTCTAAACGGGTCTTGAGGGGTTTTTTGCT
GAAACCTCAGGCATTTGAGAAGCACACGGTCACACTGCTTCCGGTAGTCAATAAACCGGTAAACCAGCAA
TAGACATAAGCGGCTATTTAACGACCCTGCCCTGAACCGACGACAAGCTGACGACCGGGTCTCCGCAAGT
GGCACTTTTCGGGGAAATGTGCGCGGAACCCCTATTTGTTTATTTTTCTAAATACATTCAAATATGTATC
CGCTCATGAATTAATTCTTAGAAAAACTCATCGAGCATCAAATGAAACTGCAATTTATTCATATCAGGAT
TATCAATACCATATTTTTGAAAAAGCCGTTTCTGTAATGAAGGAGAAAACTCACCGAGGCAGTTCCATAG
GATGGCAAGATCCTGGTATCGGTCTGCGATTCCGACTCGTCCAACATCAATACAACCTATTAATTTCCCC
TCGTCAAAAATAAGGTTATCAAGTGAGAAATCACCATGAGTGACGACTGAATCCGGTGAGAATGGCAAAA
GTTTATGCATTTCTTTCCAGACTTGTTCAACAGGCCAGCCATTACGCTCGTCATCAAAATCACTCGCATC
AACCAAACCGTTATTCATTCGTGATTGCGCCTGAGCGAGACGAAATACGCGGTCGCTGTTAAAAGGACAA
TTACAAACAGGAATCGAATGCAACCGGCGCAGGAACACTGCCAGCGCATCAACAATATTTTCACCTGAAT
CAGGATATTCTTCTAATACCTGGAATGCTGTTTTCCCGGGGATCGCAGTGGTGAGTAACCATGCATCATC
AGGAGTACGGATAAAATGCTTGATGGTCGGAAGAGGCATAAATTCCGTCAGCCAGTTTAGTCTGACCATC
TCATCTGTAACATCATTGGCAACGCTACCTTTGCCATGTTTCAGAAACAACTCTGGCGCATCGGGCTTCC
CATACAATCGATAGATTGTCGCACCTGATTGCCCGACATTATCGCGAGCCCATTTATACCCATATAAATC
AGCATCCATGTTGGAATTTAATCGCGGCCTAGAGCAAGACGTTTCCCGTTGAATATGGCTCATACTCTTC
CTTTTTCAATATTATTGAAGCATTTATCAGGGTTATTGTCTCATGAGCGGATACATATTTGAATGTATTT
AGAAAAATAAACAAATAGGCATGCAGCGCTCTTCCGCTTCCTCGCTCACTGACTCGCTACGCTCGGTCGT
TCGACTGCGGCGAGCGGTGTCAGCTCACTCAAAAGCGGTAATACGGTTATCCACAGAATCAGGGGATAAA
GCCGGAAAGAACATGTGAGCAAAAAGCAAAGCACCGGAAGAAGCCAACGCCGCAGGCGTTTTTCCATAGG
CTCCGCCCCCCTGACGAGCATCACAAAAATCGACGCTCAAGCCAGAGGTGGCGAAACCCGACAGGACTAT
AAAGATACCAGGCGTTTCCCCCTGGAAGCTCCCTCGTGCGCTCTCCTGTTCCGACCCTGCCGCTTACCGG
ATACCTGTCCGCCTTTCTCCCTTCGGGAAGCGTGGCGCTTTCTCATAGCTCACGCTGTTGGTATCTCAGT
TCGGTGTAGGTCGTTCGCTCCAAGCTGGGCTGTGTGCACGAACCCCCCGTTCAGCCCGACCGCTGCGCCT
TATCCGGTAACTATCGTCTTGAGTCCAACCCGGTAAGACACGACTTATCGCCACTGGCAGCAGCCATTGG
TAACTGATTTAGAGGACTTTGTCTTGAAGTTATGCACCTGTTAAGGCTAAACTGAAAGAACAGATTTTGG
TGAGTGCGGTCCTCCAACCCACTTACCTTGGTTCAAAGAGTTGGTAGCTCAGCGAACCTTGAGAAAACCA
CCGTTGGTAGCGGTGGTTTTTCTTTATTTATGAGATGATGAATCAATCGGTCTATCAAGTCAACGAACAG
CTATTCCGTTACTCTAGATTTCAGTGCAATTTATCTCTTCAAATGTAGCACCTGAAGTCAGCCCCATACG
ATATAAGTTGTAATTCTCATGTTAGTCATGCCCCGCGCCCACCGGAAGGAGCTGACTGGGTTGAAGGCTC
TCAAGGGCATCGGTCGAGATCCCGGTGCCTAATGAGTGAGCTAACTTACATTAATTGCGTTGCGCTCACT
GCCCGCTTTCCAGTCGGGAAACCTGTCGTGCCAGCTGCATTAATGAATCGGCCAACGCGCGGGGAGAGGC
GGTTTGCGTATTGGGCGCCAGGGTGGTTTTTCTTTTCACCAGTGAGACGGGCAACAGCTGATTGCCCTTC
ACCGCCTGGCCCTGAGAGAGTTGCAGCAAGCGGTCCACGCTGGTTTGCCCCAGCAGGCGAAAATCCTGTT
TGATGGTGGTTAACGGCGGGATATAACATGAGCTGTCTTCGGTATCGTCGTATCCCACTACCGAGATGTC
CGCACCAACGCGCAGCCCGGACTCGGTAATGGCGCGCATTGCGCCCAGCGCCATCTGATCGTTGGCAACC
AGCATCGCAGTGGGAACGATGCCCTCATTCAGCATTTGCATGGTTTGTTGAAAACCGGACATGGCACTCC
AGTCGCCTTCCCGTTCCGCTATCGGCTGAATTTGATTGCGAGTGAGATATTTATGCCAGCCAGCCAGACG
CAGACGCGCCGAGACAGAACTTAATGGGCCCGCTAACAGCGCGATTTGCTGGTGACCCAATGCGACCAGA
TGCTCCACGCCCAGTCGCGTACCGTCTTCATGGGAGAAAATAATACTGTTGATGGGTGTCTGGTCAGAGA
CATCAAGAAATAACGCCGGAACATTAGTGCAGGCAGCTTCCACAGCAATGGCATCCTGGTCATCCAGCGG
ATAGTTAATGATCAGCCCACTGACGCGTTGCGCGAGAAGATTGTGCACCGCCGCTTTACAGGCTTCGACG
CCGCTTCGTTCTACCATCGACACCACCACGCTGGCACCCAGTTGATCGGCGCGAGATTTAATCGCCGCGA
CAATTTGCGACGGCGCGTGCAGGGCCAGACTGGAGGTGGCAACGCCAATCAGCAACGACTGTTTGCCCGC
CAGTTGTTGTGCCACGCGGTTGGGAATGTAATTCAGCTCCGCCATCGCCGCTTCCACTTTTTCCCGCGTT
TTCGCAGAAACGTGGCTGGCCTGGTTCACCACGCGGGAAACGGTCTGATAAGAGACACCGGCATACTCTG
CGACATCGTATAACGTTACTGGTTTCACATTCACCACCCTGAATTGACTCTCTTCCGGGCGCTATCATGC
CATACCGCGAAAGGTTTTGCGCCATTCGATGGTGTCCGGGATCTCGACGCTCTCCCTTATGCGACTCCTG
CATTAGGAAATTAATACGACTCACTATA
